>Addgene plasmid #25423 | -24GFP | addgene partial sequence | sequence record 31127 | 25423 with EGFP-N
CTCGCCTTGCTCACCATGGTGGCGACCGGTGGATCCCAGGCGCGCCTTCGAGATCGGGCCCCCCCAACCC
AAGCGGCAGAGAGTGGCCGGAACTTTCTGCCGCTCGGGAGCCCCGGCTGTAGATAGCAAAGTGCTGGCAG
TCTGAATGCCCACCCACTGTCCCCCACCCCTCCCTCTCCTGTCCGGCCTGATTTGTGGTTAAGGAAAGCG
GCGGCAGCGCCCCAGGGCTTCCTCACCCCTAGCTTCTCGCCAGGCGCCCTGGGCTATTTATCCGTAGTAG
CCTAAACGCCCCGGAGCCCAGGCGGGCAGCTGGGGGAGGGGGAGTCCGAGGCCAATAGGAACACTGCGGG
GCGGGGCTTGGGGGGGGTCCCCGGGGTGGCCGCAGGGGCCCGCAGACTGGCCAGCCAGCCCGCCCCTCCA
CACTGGCGTGCGCGCTAGGTCCCCTACCGGGCAGGGAGGGAGGGAGCGACCGGCAGCCCTAGGCGGCTGC
ACTTGGCTCTCCGGCACGCCCTTTCCAAACCTCTCCAACACCCGACTGCTGTATCCGCGGGAAACGCTGG
CTGCGCGCGCTCACCTCTGAGCTGACTTTCAATACTCCTCTGTCCCCTGATTTGTGGGGGACCCATGGGT
AGAGCGGCTGTAGAAATCAGGTCGTGAGAGATTTGGAGAGAGGCAAGGCATTGGGGGCACAGAGCTGAGG
AGTGAGACCGTGAAAGAGGGACCGAAAGAGGCTGAGAGACACGCAGAAAGCAGAAAGCTTAGAGCGTCAG
GGGCAGAGAAACGCACGAGTGCAACAACAGGCGGAGAGACCCCGAGAGTTGAAGTGGGCGAGCCCGAGAC
AAACGGGTCGTAG
