[The description below was written by a language model from this plasmid's Addgene catalogue record.]
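Description:
-24GFP is a mammalian reporter construct built on pEGFP-1, a promoterless EGFP vector designed so that cloned regulatory DNA placed in the upstream polylinker drives expression of the fluorescent protein. The roughly 4.2 kb backbone carries about 24 kb of human MYOD1 (MyoD) 5' flanking genomic sequence, giving a large plasmid that is propagated in E. coli under kanamycin selection; the copy number is not recorded. No feature table accompanies the record, so details of the origin of replication and other backbone elements are not stated beyond what the pEGFP-1 designation implies.

The MyoD flanking region was excised from a companion lacZ reporter (-24lacZ) as a SalI–AscI fragment and inserted into SalI and AscI sites in the pEGFP-1 polylinker. Both AscI sites were created by linker addition: one at an XhoI site at the 3' end of the genomic sequence, the other at the vector's SmaI site. EGFP lies immediately downstream of the insert, followed by SV40 polyadenylation sequences. Although the catalogue lists EGFP as a C-terminal tag, the insert is described as flanking regulatory sequence, so EGFP functions as a transcriptional reporter of MyoD upstream control elements rather than as a fusion to MyoD protein. The depositor also destroyed the NotI site just 3' of EGFP and introduced a new NotI site at the AflII position beyond the SV40 poly(A) sequences. This change probably allows the whole cassette to be released from the backbone, though the record does not say so.

The depositor calls the construct a transgene (MyoDGFP). It is suited to visualising MyoD regulatory activity with GFP and to studying the enhancers that control the gene, in line with the associated work on a MyoD enhancer-binding factor.
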