Addgene plasmid #25423: -24GFP
Depositing lab: David J. Goldhamer. Depositing organization: University of Connecticut. Publication: Cloning and characterization of a novel MyoD enhancer-binding factor. Yamamoto M, Watt CD, Schmidt RJ, Kuscuoglu U, Miesfeld RL, Goldhamer DJ. Mech Dev. . 124(9-10):715-28. 10.1016/j.mod.2007.07.002 PubMed 17693064.
Backbone
  Vector backbone: pEGFP-1
  Backbone size w/o insert (bp): 4200
  Vector type: Mammalian Expression ; Reporter construct
Growth in bacteria
  Bacterial resistance: Kanamycin, 50 μg/mL
  Growth temperature: 37°C
  Growth strain: DH5alpha
  Copy number: Unknown
Gene/Insert
  Gene/Insert name: Myo D 5' flanking sequence (alt name: MyoD)
  Species: H. sapiens (human)
  Insert size (bp): 24000
  Entrez Gene: MYOD1 (a.k.a. CMYP17, MYF3, MYOD, MYODRIF, PUM, bHLHc1)
  Tag / fusion protein: EGFP (C terminal on insert)
  Cloning method: Restriction Enzyme; 5′ cloning site SalI (not destroyed); 3′ cloning site AscI (not destroyed)
  Sequencing primers: 5′ N/A; 3′ EGFP-N
Terms and licenses: Academic/Nonprofit Terms; Industry Terms: Not Available to Industry
Depositor comments: The MyoDGFP (-24GFP) transgene was constructed by excising 24 kb of human MyoD 5' flanking sequence from -24lacZ (Chen et al., 2001; Addgene plasmid #25422) by digestion with SalI and AscI (AscI linkers were added to the unique XhoI site at the 3' end of human genomic sequences) and inserting into SalI and AscI (produced by linker addition to the unique SmaI site) sites in the polylinker of pEGFP-1 (Clontech). Prior to subcloning, the NotI site just 3' of EGFP was destroyed by blunt-ending with Klenow, and a new NotI site was introduced by linker addition to the AflII site, which lies 3' of SV40 poly sequences.
How to cite: -24GFP was a gift from David J. Goldhamer (Addgene plasmid # 25423 ; http://n2t.net/addgene:25423 ; RRID:Addgene_25423)
